Addgene plasmid #107287: OnilIFN-γ
Purpose: Plasmid can be used for secretion of fish Interferon gamma
Depositing lab: Bohdan Schneider. Depositing organization: Academy of Sciences of the Czech Republic. Publication: Interferons type II and their receptors R1 and R2 in fish species: Evolution, structure, and function. Zahradnik J, Kolarova L, Parizkova H, Kolenko P, Schneider B. Fish Shellfish Immunol. 2018 May 6;79:140-152. doi: 10.1016/j.fsi.2018.05.008. PubMed 29742458.
Backbone
  Vector backbone: pET26b
  Backbone manufacturer: Novagen
  Backbone size w/o insert (bp): 5360
  Vector type: Bacterial Expression
Growth in bacteria
  Bacterial resistance: Kanamycin, 50 μg/mL
  Growth temperature: 37°C
  Growth strain: DH5alpha
  Copy number: Low Copy
Gene/Insert
  Gene/Insert name: Interferon gamma
  Species: Oreochromis niloticus (fish)
  Insert size (bp): 555
  Promoter: T7 promoter
  Cloning method: Restriction Enzyme; 5′ cloning site CATATG (not destroyed); 3′ cloning site CTCGAG (not destroyed)
  Sequencing primers: 5′ pETup2; 3′ T7 terminator
Terms and licenses: Academic/Nonprofit Terms; Industry Terms: Not Available to Industry
How to cite: OnilIFN-γ was a gift from Bohdan Schneider (Addgene plasmid # 107287 ; http://n2t.net/addgene:107287 ; RRID:Addgene_107287)
