[The description below was written by a language model from this plasmid's Addgene catalogue record and pLannotate feature annotations shown in this document.]
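Description:
OnilIFN-γ is a bacterial expression plasmid built on the Novagen pET26b backbone, carrying the interferon gamma coding sequence from the Nile tilapia, Oreochromis niloticus. The 555 bp insert was placed between the NdeI and XhoI sites, both of which remain intact. Transcription is driven by a T7 promoter followed by a lac operator and the phage T7 gene 10 ribosome binding site, and it ends at the T7 terminator. The plasmid's own lacI gene supplies repressor, so expression is held off until IPTG is added and requires a host that provides T7 RNA polymerase. The automated annotation matches the open reading frame to the flounder (Paralichthys olivaceus) interferon gamma entry. This match reflects homology between fish orthologues, and the catalogue assigns the insert to tilapia. A short run of histidine codons annotated just downstream of the insert corresponds to the vector's C-terminal His tag, which would allow metal-affinity purification if the insert is read through in frame. The record does not confirm this explicitly.

The plasmid is selected with kanamycin through the aph(3')-Ia gene and replicates from a pBR322-type origin accompanied by rop and bom, consistent with the low copy number listed. An f1 origin is also present, and the small tetracycline-resistance and other fragments in the table are backbone remnants. The stated purpose is secretion of fish interferon gamma. However, no pelB or other signal peptide is annotated, and cloning through NdeI in pET26b normally removes the vector's pelB leader, so any secretion signal would have to lie within the insert itself, which the record does not state. The construct accompanies work on the evolution, structure and function of fish type II interferons and their receptors.
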