Features (pLannotate 1.2.2; 19 found; start..end, strand, type, name):
    157..175     +  promoter       T7 promoter: promoter for bacteriophage T7 RNA polymerase
    176..195     +  protein_bind   lac operator (fragment): The lac repressor binds to the lac operator to inhibit transcription in E. coli. This inhibition can be relieved by adding lactose or isopropyl-β-D-thiogalactopyranoside (IPTG). lac repressor encoded by lacI
    210..232     +  RBS            RBS: efficient ribosome binding site from bacteriophage T7 gene 10 (Olins and Rangwala, 1989)
    243..725     +  CDS            ifng (fragment): IFNG_PAROL - Experimental evidence at protein level: Swiss-Prot protein existence level 1. Cytokine which binds to interferon gamma receptor 1 (ifngr1) (PubMed:29742458). Also binds with lower affinity to interferon gamma receptor 1-like (ifngr1l) (PubMed:29742458). Has activating effects on macrophages and neutrophils (By similarity). From Paralichthys olivaceus (Bastard halibut) (Hippoglossus olivaceus).
    804..821     +  CDS            9xHis (fragment): 9xHis affinity tag
    831..880     +  CDS            SET1 (fragment): solubility-enhancement tag derived from T7 phage gene 10B
    888..935     +  terminator     T7 terminator: transcription terminator for bacteriophage T7 RNA polymerase
    972..1400    +  rep_origin     f1 ori (sequence partly withheld): f1 bacteriophage origin of replication; arrow indicates direction of (+) strand synthesis
   1453..1510    +  promoter       AmpR promoter (fragment): bla
   1519..2334    -  CDS            KanR: aminoglycoside phosphotransferase; aph(3')-Ia; confers resistance to kanamycin in bacteria or G418 (Geneticin®) in eukaryotes
   2456..3044    +  rep_origin     ori: high-copy-number ColE1/pMB1/pBR322/pUC origin of replication
   3230..3369    -  misc_feature   bom: basis of mobility region from pBR322
   3471..3662    -  CDS            rop: Rop protein, which maintains plasmids at low copy number; rop
   3679..4059    +  CDS            YPB1_ECOLX: Protein predicted: Swiss-Prot protein existence level 4. From Escherichia coli.
   4131..4422    -  CDS            TcR (fragment): tetracycline efflux protein; tet; confers resistance to tetracycline
   4437..4458    -  protein_bind   CAP binding site: CAP binding activates transcription in the presence of cAMP. E. coli catabolite activator protein
   4471..5553    -  CDS            lacI: lac repressor; lacI; The lac repressor binds to the lac operator to inhibit transcription in E. coli. This inhibition can be relieved by adding lactose or isopropyl-β-D-thiogalactopyranoside (IPTG).
   5554..5631    -  promoter       lacI promoter: lacI
   5639..135     -  CDS            TcR (fragment) (across the origin): tetracycline efflux protein; tet; confers resistance to tetracycline
>Addgene plasmid #107287 | OnilIFN-γ | addgene full sequence | sequence record 205155 | Addgene NGS Result
ACGCCGAAACAAGCGCTCATGAGCCCGAAGTGGCGAGCCCGATCTTCCCCATCGGTGATGTCGGCGATAT
AGGCGCCAGCAACCGCACCTGTGGCGCCGGTGATGCCGGCCACGATGCGTCCGGCGTAGAGGATCGAGAT
CTCGATCCCGCGAAATTAATACGACTCACTATAGGTGTGAGCGGATAACAATTCCCCTCTAGAAATAATT
TTGTTTAACTTTAAGAAGGAGATATACATATGTCCCACATCCCAGCAGAGATGAACTTGACCATCCATAG
GCTGTTGCAGCACTATAAAATTTCAAACCAGGAAAGATTTAATGGGAAACCCGTATTTCCTAGTGACCAG
AACAAAAAAATCGAGACCAAGTTGATCTTCATGGGTGGTGTTTTGGAGTCGTACGAAAAGCTGCTTGGCC
ACATGTTGAAACAACTGCCCACTCCGAGTCCCCAGATCACCGGGAGCAACGCGCAACCTGGCTCGGCCAT
CACCGCCGCCTCCAGCAGCACCAACAACTCAGGCTCGCTACCAGGCACAGATGTCAGATCAGAGCTGAAT
TACATCCTGAAGAAGGTCCAGGAGCTGAAGAAACACCGCTACCATGAGCAGGAGAAACTTCTGCAGGGAT
TGGAGACCCTCAGAGATATCAAGATGAATGACCACATCGTTCAGAGCAAAGCACTTTGGCAGCTGCCACA
GCTGTACGAAGAGGCGAGCTCACTCCCCGAAATCAAGATCCAGAGGAGACGCAGACGGCGGAGGCAAACA
AAGGCTAAAGGTCGCCCCAGAGTTTGACTCGAGCACCACCACCACCACCACTGAGATCCGGCTGCTAACA
AAGCCCGAAAGGAAGCTGAGTTGGCTGCTGCCACCGCTGAGCAATAACTAGCATAACCCCTTGGGGCCTC
TAAACGGGTCTTGAGGGGTTTTTTGCTGAAAGGAGGAACTATATCCGGATTGGCGAATGGG
[124 nt withheld, positions 972-1095]
C
[91 nt withheld, positions 1097-1187]
A
[49 nt withheld, positions 1189-1237]
CCTTTGACGTTGGAGTCCACGTTCTTT
[37 nt withheld, positions 1265-1301]
ACCCTATCTCGGTCTATTCTTTTGATTTATAAGGGATTTTGCCGATTTCGGCCTATTGGTTAAAAAATGA
GCTGATTTAACAAAAATTTAACGCGAATTTTAACAAAATATTAACGCTTACAATTTAGGTGGCACTTTTC
GGGGAAATGTGCGCGGAACCCCTATTTGTTTATTTTTCTAAATACATTCAAATATGTATCCGCTCATGAA
TTAATTCTTAGAAAAACTCATCGAGCATCAAATGAAACTGCAATTTATTCATATCAGGATTATCAATACC
ATATTTTTGAAAAAGCCGTTTCTGTAATGAAGGAGAAAACTCACCGAGGCAGTTCCATAGGATGGCAAGA
TCCTGGTATCGGTCTGCGATTCCGACTCGTCCAACATCAATACAACCTATTAATTTCCCCTCGTCAAAAA
TAAGGTTATCAAGTGAGAAATCACCATGAGTGACGACTGAATCCGGTGAGAATGGCAAAAGTTTATGCAT
TTCTTTCCAGACTTGTTCAACAGGCCAGCCATTACGCTCGTCATCAAAATCACTCGCATCAACCAAACCG
TTATTCATTCGTGATTGCGCCTGAGCGAGACGAAATACGCGATCGCTGTTAAAAGGACAATTACAAACAG
GAATCGAATGCAACCGGCGCAGGAACACTGCCAGCGCATCAACAATATTTTCACCTGAATCAGGATATTC
TTCTAATACCTGGAATGCTGTTTTCCCGGGGATCGCAGTGGTGAGTAACCATGCATCATCAGGAGTACGG
ATAAAATGCTTGATGGTCGGAAGAGGCATAAATTCCGTCAGCCAGTTTAGTCTGACCATCTCATCTGTAA
CATCATTGGCAACGCTACCTTTGCCATGTTTCAGAAACAACTCTGGCGCATCGGGCTTCCCATACAATCG
ATAGATTGTCGCACCTGATTGCCCGACATTATCGCGAGCCCATTTATACCCATATAAATCAGCATCCATG
TTGGAATTTAATCGCGGCCTAGAGCAAGACGTTTCCCGTTGAATATGGCTCATAACACCCCTTGTATTAC
TGTTTATGTAAGCAGACAGTTTTATTGTTCATGACCAAAATCCCTTAACGTGAGTTTTCGTTCCACTGAG
CGTCAGACCCCGTAGAAAAGATCAAAGGATCTTCTTGAGATCCTTTTTTTCTGCGCGTAATCTGCTGCTT
GCAAACAAAAAAACCACCGCTACCAGCGGTGGTTTGTTTGCCGGATCAAGAGCTACCAACTCTTTTTCCG
AAGGTAACTGGCTTCAGCAGAGCGCAGATACCAAATACTGTCCTTCTAGTGTAGCCGTAGTTAGGCCACC
ACTTCAAGAACTCTGTAGCACCGCCTACATACCTCGCTCTGCTAATCCTGTTACCAGTGGCTGCTGCCAG
TGGCGATAAGTCGTGTCTTACCGGGTTGGACTCAAGACGATAGTTACCGGATAAGGCGCAGCGGTCGGGC
TGAACGGGGGGTTCGTGCACACAGCCCAGCTTGGAGCGAACGACCTACACCGAACTGAGATACCTACAGC
GTGAGCTATGAGAAAGCGCCACGCTTCCCGAAGGGAGAAAGGCGGACAGGTATCCGGTAAGCGGCAGGGT
CGGAACAGGAGAGCGCACGAGGGAGCTTCCAGGGGGAAACGCCTGGTATCTTTATAGTCCTGTCGGGTTT
CGCCACCTCTGACTTGAGCGTCGATTTTTGTGATGCTCGTCAGGGGGGCGGAGCCTATGGAAAAACGCCA
GCAACGCGGCCTTTTTACGGTTCCTGGCCTTTTGCTGGCCTTTTGCTCACATGTTCTTTCCTGCGTTATC
CCCTGATTCTGTGGATAACCGTATTACCGCCTTTGAGTGAGCTGATACCGCTCGCCGCAGCCGAACGACC
GAGCGCAGCGAGTCAGTGAGCGAGGAAGCGGAAGAGCGCCTGATGCGGTATTTTCTCCTTACGCATCTGT
GCGGTATTTCACACCGCAATGGTGCACTCTCAGTACAATCTGCTCTGATGCCGCATAGTTAAGCCAGTAT
ACACTCCGCTATCGCTACGTGACTGGGTCATGGCTGCGCCCCGACACCCGCCAACACCCGCTGACGCGCC
CTGACGGGCTTGTCTGCTCCCGGCATCCGCTTACAGACAAGCTGTGACCGTCTCCGGGAGCTGCATGTGT
CAGAGGTTTTCACCGTCATCACCGAAACGCGCGAGGCAGCTGCGGTAAAGCTCATCAGCGTGGTCGTGAA
GCGATTCACAGATGTCTGCCTGTTCATCCGCGTCCAGCTCGTTGAGTTTCTCCAGAAGCGTTAATGTCTG
GCTTCTGATAAAGCGGGCCATGTTAAGGGCGGTTTTTTCCTGTTTGGTCACTGATGCCTCCGTGTAAGGG
GGATTTCTGTTCATGGGGGTAATGATACCGATGAAACGAGAGAGGATGCTCACGATACGGGTTACTGATG
ATGAACATGCCCGGTTACTGGAACGTTGTGAGGGTAAACAACTGGCGGTATGGATGCGGCGGGACCAGAG
AAAAATCACTCAGGGTCAATGCCAGCGCTTCGTTAATACAGATGTAGGTGTTCCACAGGGTAGCCAGCAG
CATCCTGCGATGCAGATCCGGAACATAATGGTGCAGGGCGCTGACTTCCGCGTTTCCAGACTTTACGAAA
CACGGAAACCGAAGACCATTCATGTTGTTGCTCAGGTCGCAGACGTTTTGCAGCAGCAGTCGCTTCACGT
TCGCTCGCGTATCGGTGATTCATTCTGCTAACCAGTAAGGCAACCCCGCCAGCCTAGCCGGGTCCTCAAC
GACAGGAGCACGATCATGCGCACCCGTGGGGCCGCCATGCCGGCGATAATGGCCTGCTTCTCGCCGAAAC
GTTTGGTGGCGGGACCAGTGACGAAGGCTTGAGCGAGGGCGTGCAAGATTCCGAATACCGCAAGCGACAG
GCCGATCATCGTCGCGCTCCAGCGAAAGCGGTCCTCGCCGAAAATGACCCAGAGCGCTGCCGGCACCTGT
CCTACGAGTTGCATGATAAAGAAGACAGTCATAAGTGCGGCGACGATAGTCATGCCCCGCGCCCACCGGA
AGGAGCTGACTGGGTTGAAGGCTCTCAAGGGCATCGGTCGAGATCCCGGTGCCTAATGAGTGAGCTAACT
TACATTAATTGCGTTGCGCTCACTGCCCGCTTTCCAGTCGGGAAACCTGTCGTGCCAGCTGCATTAATGA
ATCGGCCAACGCGCGGGGAGAGGCGGTTTGCGTATTGGGCGCCAGGGTGGTTTTTCTTTTCACCAGTGAG
ACGGGCAACAGCTGATTGCCCTTCACCGCCTGGCCCTGAGAGAGTTGCAGCAAGCGGTCCACGCTGGTTT
GCCCCAGCAGGCGAAAATCCTGTTTGATGGTGGTTAACGGCGGGATATAACATGAGCTGTCTTCGGTATC
GTCGTATCCCACTACCGAGATATCCGCACCAACGCGCAGCCCGGACTCGGTAATGGCGCGCATTGCGCCC
AGCGCCATCTGATCGTTGGCAACCAGCATCGCAGTGGGAACGATGCCCTCATTCAGCATTTGCATGGTTT
GTTGAAAACCGGACATGGCACTCCAGTCGCCTTCCCGTTCCGCTATCGGCTGAATTTGATTGCGAGTGAG
ATATTTATGCCAGCCAGCCAGACGCAGACGCGCCGAGACAGAACTTAATGGGCCCGCTAACAGCGCGATT
TGCTGGTGACCCAATGCGACCAGATGCTCCACGCCCAGTCGCGTACCGTCTTCATGGGAGAAAATAATAC
TGTTGATGGGTGTCTGGTCAGAGACATCAAGAAATAACGCCGGAACATTAGTGCAGGCAGCTTCCACAGC
AATGGCATCCTGGTCATCCAGCGGATAGTTAATGATCAGCCCACTGACGCGTTGCGCGAGAAGATTGTGC
ACCGCCGCTTTACAGGCTTCGACGCCGCTTCGTTCTACCATCGACACCACCACGCTGGCACCCAGTTGAT
CGGCGCGAGATTTAATCGCCGCGACAATTTGCGACGGCGCGTGCAGGGCCAGACTGGAGGTGGCAACGCC
AATCAGCAACGACTGTTTGCCCGCCAGTTGTTGTGCCACGCGGTTGGGAATGTAATTCAGCTCCGCCATC
GCCGCTTCCACTTTTTCCCGCGTTTTCGCAGAAACGTGGCTGGCCTGGTTCACCACGCGGGAAACGGTCT
GATAAGAGACACCGGCATACTCTGCGACATCGTATAACGTTACTGGTTTCACATTCACCACCCTGAATTG
ACTCTCTTCCGGGCGCTATCATGCCATACCGCGAAAGGTTTTGCGCCATTCGATGGTGTCCGGGATCTCG
ACGCTCTCCCTTATGCGACTCCTGCATTAGGAAGCAGCCCAGTAGTAGGTTGAGGCCGTTGAGCACCGCC
GCCGCAAGGAATGGTGCATGCAAGGAGATGGCGCCCAACAGTCCCCCGGCCACGGGGCCTGCCACCATAC
CC
